>Addgene plasmid #231195 | CA-0013 CMVTO-SumIL2-rens-IL2Rb | addgene full sequence | sequence record 463645 | Addgene NGS Result
TCTCATAGCTCACGCTGTAGGTATCTCAGTTCGGTGTAGGTCGTTCGCTCCAAGCTGGGCTGTGTGCACG
AACCCCCCGTTCAGCCCGACCGCTGCGCCTTATCCGGTAACTATCGTCTTGAGTCCAACCCGGTAAGACA
CGACTTATCGCCACTGGCAGCAGCCACTGGTAACAGGATTAGCAGAGCGAGGTATGTAGGCGGTGCTACA
GAGTTCTTGAAGTGGTGGCCTAACTACGGCTACACTAGAAGAACAGTATTTGGTATCTGCGCTCTGCTGA
AGCCAGTTACCTTCGGAAAAAGAGTTGGTAGCTCTTGATCCGGCAAACAAACCACCGCTGGTAGCGGTGG
TTTTTTTGTTTGCAAGCAGCAGATTACGCGCAGAAAAAAAGGATCTCAAGAAGATCCTTTGATCTTTTCT
ACGGGGTCTGACGCTCAGTGGAACGAAAACTCACGTTAAGGGATTTTGGTCATGAGATTATCAAAAAGGA
TCTTCACCTAGATCCTTTTAAATTAAAAATGAAGTTTTAAATCAATCTAAAGTATATATGAGTAAACTTG
GTCTGACAGTTACCAATGCTTAATCAGTGAGGCACCTATCTCAGCGATCTGTCTATTTCGTTCATCCATA
GTTGCCTGACTCCCCGTCGTGTAGATAACTACGATACGGGAGGGCTTACCATCTGGCCCCAGTGCTGCAA
TGATACCGCGAGACCCACGCTCACCGGCTCCAGATTTATCAGCAATAAACCAGCCAGCCGGAAGGGCCGA
GCGCAGAAGTGGTCCTGCAACTTTATCCGCCTCCATCCAGTCTATTAATTGTTGCCGGGAAGCTAGAGTA
AGTAGTTCGCCAGTTAATAGTTTGCGCAACGTTGTTGCCATTGCTACAGGCATCGTGGTGTCACGCTCGT
CGTTTGGTATGGCTTCATTCAGCTCCGGTTCCCAACGATCAAGGCGAGTTACATGATCCCCCATGTTGTG
CAAAAAAGCGGTTAGCTCCTTCGGTCCTCCGATCGTTGTCAGAAGTAAGTTGGCCGCAGTGTTATCACTC
ATGGTTATGGCAGCACTGCATAATTCTCTTACTGTCATGCCATCCGTAAGATGCTTTTCTGTGACTGGTG
AGTACTCAACCAAGTCATTCTGAGAATAGTGTATGCGGCGACCGAGTTGCTCTTGCCCGGCGTCAATACG
GGATAATACCGCGCCACATAGCAGAACTTTAAAAGTGCTCATCATTGGAAAACGTTCTTCGGGGCGAAAA
CTCTCAAGGATCTTACCGCTGTTGAGATCCAGTTCGATGTAACCCACTCGTGCACCCAACTGATCTTCAG
CATCTTTTACTTTCACCAGCGTTTCTGGGTGAGCAAAAACAGGAAGGCAAAATGCCGCAAAAAAGGGAAT
AAGGGCGACACGGAAATGTTGAATACTCATACTCTTCCTTTTTCAATATTATTGAAGCATTTATCAGGGT
TATTGTCTCATGAGCGGATACATATTTGAATGTATTTAGAAAAATAAACAAATAGGGGTTCCGCGCACAT
TTCCCCGAAAAGTGCCACCTGACGTCGACGGATCGGGAGATCTCCCGATCCCCTATGGTGCACTCTCAGT
ACAATCTGCTCTGATGCCGCATAGTTAAGCCAGTATCTGCTCCCTGCTTGTGTGTTGGAGGTCGCTGAGT
AGTGCGCGAGCAAAATTTAAGCTACAACAAGGCAAGGCTTGACCGACAATTGCATGAAGAATCTGCTTAG
GGTTAGGCGTTTTGCGCTGCTTCGTACGGGCCAGATATACGCGTTGACATTGATTATTGACTAGTTATTA
ATAGTAATCAATTACGGGGTCATTAGTTCATAGCCCATATATGGAGTTCCGCGTTACATAACTTACGGTA
AATGGCCCGCCTGGCTGACCGCCCAACGACCCCCGCCCATTGACGTCAATAATGACGTATGTTCCCATAG
TAACGCCAATAGGGACTTTCCATTGACGTCAATGGGTGGAGTATTTACGGTAAACTGCCCACTTGGCAGT
ACATCAAGTGTATCATATGCCAAGTACGCCCCCTATTGACGTCAATGACGGTAAATGGCCCGCCTGGCAT
TATGCCCAGTACATGACCTTATGGGACTTTCCTACTTGGCAGTACATCTACGTATTAGTCATCGCTATTA
CCATGGTGATGCGGTTTTGGCAGTACATCAATGGGCGTGGATAGCGGTTTGACTCACGGGGATTTCCAAG
TCTCCACCCCATTGACGTCAATGGGAGTTTGTTTTGGCACCAAAATCAACGGGACTTTCCAAAATGTCGT
AACAACTCCGCCCCATTGACGCAAATGGGCGGTAGGCGTGTACGGTGGGAGGTCTATATAAGCAGAGCTC
TCCCTATCAGTGATAGAGATCTCCCTATCAGTGATAGAGATCGTCGACGAGCTCGTTTAGTGAACCGTCA
GATCGCCTGGAGACGCCATCCACGCTGTTTTGACCTCCATAGAAGACACCGGGACCGATCCAGCCTCCGG
ACTCTAGCGTTTAAACTTAAGCTTCGCCACCATGTACAGGATGCAACTCCTGTCTTGCATTGCACTAAGT
CTTGCACTTGTCACAAACGCTAGCGCTCCAACCTCCAGCTCTACAAAAAAGACTCAGCTGCAGCTGGAGC
ACCTGCTGCTCGACCTACAAATGATACTCAACGGAATCAACAACTATAAGAATCCTAAGCTGACGCGGAT
GCTGACCGCCAAGTTTTACATGCCCAAAAAGGCGACCGAGCTGAAGCATTTGCAGTGTCTGGAGGAAGAG
CTCAAGCCTTTGGAGGAGGTGCTTAATCTCGCCCAAAGCAAAAATTTCCACTTTGATCCGCGGGACGTCG
TGTCAAATATCAACGTCTTTGTGCTGGAACTGAAAGGCTCTGAGACAACCTTTATGTGTGAATATGCCGA
TGAAACTGCTACCATCGTTGAGTTTTTAAATCGATGGATAACATTTTGCCAGAGTATAATTTCTACTTTG
ACCGGCGCCGGGACAGGATATATTCACCCATTCCATCTGGTTATTCATAACGAGTCGGGCGGTGGGGGAT
CCGCGGTGAATGGCACTTCCCAGTTCACATGCTTCTACAATTCGAGAGCCAACATCTCCTGTGTCTGGAG
CCAAGATGGGGCTCTGCAGGACACTTCCTGCCAAGTCCATGCCTGGCCGGACAGACGGCGGTGGAACCAA
ACCTGTGAGCTGCTCCCCGTGAGTCAAGCATCCTGGGCCTGCAACCTGATCCTCGGAGCCCCAGATTCTC
AGAAACTGACCACAGTTGACATCGTCACCCTGAGGGTGCTGTGCCGTGAGGGGGTGCGATGGAGGGTGAT
GGCCATCCAGGACTTCAAGCCCTTTGAGAACCTTCGCCTGATGGCCCCCATCTCCCTCCAAGTTGTCCAC
GTGGAGACCCACAGATGCAACATAAGCTGGGAAATCTCCCAAGCCTCCCACTACTTTGAAAGACACCTGG
AGTTCGAGGCCCGGACGCTGTCCCCAGGCCACACCTGGGAGGAGGCCCCCCTGCTGACTCTCAAGCAGAA
GCAGGAATGGATCTGCCTGGAGACGCTCACCCCAGACACCCAGTATGAGTTTCAGGTGCGGGTCAAGCCT
CTGCAAGGCGAGTTCACGACCTGGAGCCCCTGGAGCCAGCCCCTGGCCTTCAGGACAAAGCCTGCAGCCC
TTGGGAAGGACACCTAGGGCCCGAACAAAAACTCATCTCAGAAGAGGATCTGAATAGCGCCGTCGACCAT
CATCATAATCATCATTGAGTTTAAACCCGCTGATCAGCCTCGACTGTGCCTTCTAGTTGCCAGCCATCTG
TTGTTTGCCCCTCCCCCGTGCCTTCCTTGACCCTGGAAGGTGCCACTCCCACTGTCCTTTCCTAATAAAA
TGAGGAAATTGCATCGCATTGTCTGAGTAGGTGTCATTCTATTCTGGGGGGTGGGGTGGGGCAGGACAGC
AAGGGGGAGGATTGGGAAGACAATAGCAGGCATGCTGGGGATGCGGTGGGCTCTATGGAGATCTATCGAT
GTTCTGGGGATGCGGTGGGCTCTATGGCTTCTGAGGCGGAAAGAACCAGCTGGGGCTCTAGGGGGTATCC
CC
[124 nt withheld, positions 4133-4256]
C
[91 nt withheld, positions 4258-4348]
AGGGTGATGGTTCACGTACCTAGAAGTTCCTATTCCGAAGTTCCTATTCTCTAGAAAGTATAGGAACTTC
CTTGGCCAAAAAGCCTGAACTCACCGCGACGTCTGTCGAGAAGTTTCTGATCGAAAAGTTCGACAGCGTC
TCCGACCTGATGCAGCTCTCGGAGGGCGAAGAATCTCGTGCTTTCAGCTTCGATGTAGGAGGGCGTGGAT
ATGTCCTGCGGGTAAATAGCTGCGCCGATGGTTTCTACAAAGATCGTTATGTTTATCGGCACTTTGCATC
GGCCGCGCTCCCGATTCCGGAAGTGCTTGACATTGGGGAATTCAGCGAGAGCCTGACCTATTGCATCTCC
CGCCGTGCACAGGGTGTCACGTTGCAAGACCTGCCTGAAACCGAACTGCCCGCTGTTCTGCAGCCGGTCG
CGGAGGCCATGGATGCGATCGCTGCGGCCGATCTTAGCCAGACGAGCGGGTTCGGCCCATTCGGACCGCA
AGGAATCGGTCAATACACTACATGGCGTGATTTCATATGCGCGATTGCTGATCCCCATGTGTATCACTGG
CAAACTGTGATGGACGACACCGTCAGTGCGTCCGTCGCGCAGGCTCTCGATGAGCTGATGCTTTGGGCCG
AGGACTGCCCCGAAGTCCGGCACCTCGTGCACGCGGATTTCGGCTCCAACAATGTCCTGACGGACAATGG
CCGCATAACAGCGGTCATTGACTGGAGCGAGGCGATGTTCGGGGATTCCCAATACGAGGTCGCCAACATC
TTCTTCTGGAGGCCGTGGTTGGCTTGTATGGAGCAGCAGACGCGCTACTTCGAGCGGAGGCATCCGGAGC
TTGCAGGATCGCCGCGGCTCCGGGCGTATATGCTCCGCATTGGTCTTGACCAACTCTATCAGAGCTTGGT
TGACGGCAATTTCGATGATGCAGCTTGGGCGCAGGGTCGATGCGACGCAATCGTCCGATCCGGAGCCGGG
ACTGTCGGGCGTACACAAATCGCCCGCAGAAGCGCGGCCGTCTGGACCGATGGCTGTGTAGAAGTACTCG
CCGATAGTGGAAACCGACGCCCCAGCACTCGTCCGAGGGCAAAGGAATAGCACGTACTACGAGATTTCGA
TTCCACCGCCGCCTTCTATGAAAGGTTGGGCTTCGGAATCGTTTTCCGGGACGCCGGCTGGATGATCCTC
CAGCGCGGGGATCTCATGCTGGAGTTCTTCGCCCACCCCAACTTGTTTATTGCAGCTTATAATGGTTACA
AATAAAGCAATAGCATCACAAATTTCACAAATAAAGCATTTTTTTCACTGCATTCTAGTTGTGGTTTGTC
CAAACTCATCAATGTATCTTATCATGTCTGTATACCGTCGACCTCTAGCTAGAGCTTGGCGTAATCATGG
TCATAGCTGTTTCCTGTGTGAAATTGTTATCCGCTCACAATTCCACACAACATACGAGCCGGAAGCATAA
AGTGTAAAGCCTGGGGTGCCTAATGAGTGAGCTAACTCACATTAATTGCGTTGCGCTCACTGCCCGCTTT
CCAGTCGGGAAACCTGTCGTGCCAGCTGCATTAATGAATCGGCCAACGCGCGGGGAGAGGCGGTTTGCGT
ATTGGGCGCTCTTCCGCTTCCTCGCTCACTGACTCGCTGCGCTCGGTCGTTCGGCTGCGGCGAGCGGTAT
CAGCTCACTCAAAGGCGGTAATACGGTTATCCACAGAATCAGGGGATAACGCAGGAAAGAACATGTGAGC
AAAAGGCCAGCAAAAGGCCAGGAACCGTAAAAAGGCCGCGTTGCTGGCGTTTTTCCATAGGCTCCGCCCC
CCTGACGAGCATCACAAAAATCGACGCTCAAGTCAGAGGTGGCGAAACCCGACAGGACTATAAAGATACC
AGGCGTTTCCCCCTGGAAGCTCCCTCGTGCGCTCTCCTGTTCCGACCCTGCCGCTTACCGGATACCTGTC
CGCCTTTCTCCCTTCGGGAAGCGTGGCGCTT
Features (pLannotate 1.2.2; 23 found; start..end, strand, type, name):
    570..1430    -  CDS            AmpR: β-lactamase; bla; confers resistance to ampicillin, carbenicillin, and related antibiotics
   1431..1535    -  promoter       AmpR promoter: bla
   1594..1646    -  misc_feature   bom (fragment): basis of mobility region from pBR322
   1796..2175    +  enhancer       CMV enhancer: human cytomegalovirus immediate early enhancer
   2176..2379    +  promoter       CMV promoter: human cytomegalovirus (CMV) immediate early promoter
   2381..2400    +  promoter       PLtetO-1 promoter (fragment): modified phage lambda PL promoter with tet operator sites (Lutz and Bujard, 1997)
   2402..2421    +  promoter       PLtetO-1 promoter (fragment): modified phage lambda PL promoter with tet operator sites (Lutz and Bujard, 1997)
   2429..2462    +  promoter       TRE3GV promoter (fragment): 3rd-generation Tet-responsive promoter that can be activated by binding of Tet-On® 3G, optimized for retroviral and lentiviral vectors
   2552..3013    +  CDS            IL2: IL2_HUMAN - Experimental evidence at protein level: Swiss-Prot protein existence level 1. Produced by T-cells in response to antigenic or mitogenic stimulation, this protein is required for T-cell proliferation and other activities crucial to regulation of the immune response. Can stimulate B-cells, monocytes, lymphokine-activated killer cells, natural killer cells, and glioma cells. From Homo sapiens (Human).
   3080..3724    +  CDS            IL2RB (fragment): IL2RB_HUMAN - Also known as IL15RB From Homo sapiens (Human).
   3824..4048    +  polyA_signal   bGH poly(A) signal: bovine growth hormone polyadenylation signal
   4064..4087    +  polyA_signal   bGH poly(A) signal (fragment): bovine growth hormone polyadenylation signal
   4091..4112    +  promoter       SV40 promoter (fragment): SV40 enhancer and early promoter
   4133..4366    +  rep_origin     f1 ori (fragment) (sequence partly withheld): f1 bacteriophage origin of replication; arrow indicates direction of (+) strand synthesis
   4371..4418    +  protein_bind   FRT: FLP-mediated recombination occurs in the 8-bp core sequence TCTAGAAA (Turan and Bode, 2011). FLP recombinase from the Saccharomyces cerevisiae 2μ plasmid
   4426..5448    +  CDS            HygR: aminoglycoside phosphotransferase from E. coli; aph(4)-Ia; confers resistance to hygromycin
   5458..5583    +  CDS            ble (fragment): BLE_KLEPN - Experimental evidence at protein level: Swiss-Prot protein existence level 1. Binding protein with a strong affinity to the bleomycin family of antibiotics. Binds to CL990; an antimitotic-antibiotic compound. From Klebsiella pneumoniae.
   5578..5699    +  polyA_signal   SV40 poly(A) signal: SV40 polyadenylation signal
   5772..5788    -  protein_bind   lac operator: The lac repressor binds to the lac operator to inhibit transcription in E. coli. This inhibition can be relieved by adding lactose or isopropyl-β-D-thiogalactopyranoside (IPTG). lac repressor encoded by lacI
   5796..5826    -  promoter       lac promoter: promoter for the E. coli lac operon
   5841..5862    -  protein_bind   CAP binding site: CAP binding activates transcription in the presence of cAMP. E. coli catabolite activator protein
   5875..5967    -  CDS            lacI (fragment): lac repressor; lacI; The lac repressor binds to the lac operator to inhibit transcription in E. coli. This inhibition can be relieved by adding lactose or isopropyl-β-D-thiogalactopyranoside (IPTG).
   6150..399     -  rep_origin     ori (across the origin): high-copy-number ColE1/pMB1/pBR322/pUC origin of replication
