[The description below was written by a language model from this plasmid's Addgene catalogue record and pLannotate feature annotations shown in this document.]
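Description:
CA-0013 CMVTO-SumIL2-rens-IL2Rb is a 6.3 kb mammalian expression plasmid built on a CMVTO-FlpIn backbone. It is maintained in E. coli at high copy through a ColE1/pUC-type origin and selected with ampicillin via the β-lactamase gene. The expression cassette is driven by the human CMV immediate-early enhancer and promoter followed by short tet operator matches. This is the "CMV-TO" arrangement, in which transcription is held off by Tet repressor where present and released by tetracycline or doxycycline, and is otherwise constitutive. The cassette ends in a bovine growth hormone polyadenylation signal.

The insert is a single fusion annotated as human IL-2 followed, after a short unannotated gap, by a fragment of the human IL-2 receptor β chain (IL2RB). The IL-2 portion carries the substitutions L80F, R81D, L85V, I86V and I92F. The stated purpose is "CageIL-2". Together with the associated work on protease control of secreted signals, this suggests a design in which the tethered receptor fragment masks the cytokine until a linker is cleaved. The "rens" element in the name plausibly denotes that cleavable linker, but the record does not define it or name the protease.

Downstream lies an FRT site directly followed by a hygromycin resistance coding sequence and an SV40 poly(A) signal, with no complete promoter annotated upstream of it. This is the typical Flp-In layout: Flp-mediated recombination into a genomic FRT landing pad places the hygromycin gene behind a resident promoter, allowing selection of single-copy, site-specific stable lines. The plasmid can also be used for transient transfection. Remaining annotations (f1 ori, SV40 promoter, ble, lac-region fragments) are backbone remnants.
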