Addgene plasmid #231195: CA-0013 CMVTO-SumIL2-rens-IL2Rb
Purpose: CageIL-2
Depositing lab: Xiaojing Gao. Depositing organization: Stanford University. Publication: Orthogonalized human protease control of secreted signals. Aldrete CA, Call CC, Sant'Anna LE, Vlahos AE, Pei J, Cong Q, Gao XJ. Nat Chem Biol. 2025 Jan 15. doi: 10.1038/s41589-024-01831-x. PubMed 39814991.
Backbone
  Vector backbone: CMVTO-FlpIn
  Vector type: Mammalian Expression
Growth in bacteria
  Bacterial resistance: Ampicillin, 100 μg/mL
  Growth temperature: 37°C
  Growth strain: DH5alpha
  Copy number: High Copy
Gene/Insert
  Gene/Insert name: SumIL2-rens-IL2Rb
  Species: H. sapiens (human)
  Mutation: L80F, R81D, L85V, I86V, I92F
  Entrez Gene: IL2 (a.k.a. IL-2, TCGF, lymphokine)
  Cloning method: Ligation Independent Cloning
Terms and licenses: Academic/Nonprofit Terms; Industry Terms: Not Available to Industry
How to cite: CA-0013 CMVTO-SumIL2-rens-IL2Rb was a gift from Xiaojing Gao (Addgene plasmid # 231195 ; http://n2t.net/addgene:231195 ; RRID:Addgene_231195)
